>Addgene plasmid #162938 | C511-E02: attB5r-NanoLuc-nostop-attB1r | addgene full sequence | sequence record 340180 | Addgene NGS Result
GCGTTAACGCTACCATGGAGCTCGAATTCTACAGTCACTAATACCATCTAAGTAGTTGATTCATAGTGAC
TGCATATGTTGTGTTTTACAGTATTATGTAGTCTGTTTTTTATGCAAAATCTAATTTAATATATTGATAT
TTATATCATTTTACGTTTCTCGTTCAACTTTTGTATACAAAGTGGACCATGGTGTTTACTCTCGAGGATT
TCGTCGGAGATTGGCGCCAGACCGCCGGTTACAACCTTGACCAAGTGCTCGAACAGGGAGGAGTCAGCTC
ACTGTTCCAGAATCTCGGGGTGTCTGTGACTCCTATCCAGCGCATCGTCCTTTCTGGCGAAAACGGGCTT
AAGATCGACATCCATGTGATTATTCCCTACGAGGGACTGTCAGGCGACCAGATGGGGCAAATTGAAAAGA
TTTTCAAGGTGGTGTATCCGGTCGACGATCACCACTTCAAGGTGATCCTCCATTATGGGACCCTGGTGAT
TGACGGAGTGACCCCGAATATGATCGACTACTTCGGTCGGCCTTACGAAGGCATTGCTGTGTTCGACGGA
AAGAAAATCACTGTCACCGGTACCCTCTGGAATGGTAACAAAATCATTGACGAGAGACTGATCAACCCTG
ACGGATCACTTCTGTTCCGGGTCACCATCAATGGGGTGACCGGTTGGAGGCTGTGCGAGCGCATCCTGGC
CGGATCCACAACTTTGTACAAAAAAGTTGAACGAGAAACGTAAAATGATATAAATATCAATATATTAAAT
TAGATTTTGCATAAAAAACAGACTACATAATACTGTAAAACACAACATATGCAGTCACTATGAACCAACT
ACTTAGATGGTATTAGTGACCTGTAGAATTCGAGCTCTAGAGCTGCAGGGCGGCCGCGATATCCCCTATA
GTGAGTCGTATTACATGGTCATAGCTGTTTCCTGGCAGCTCTGGCCCGTGTCTCAAAATCTCTGATGTTA
CATTGCACAAGATCGGTACCCGGGGATCCTCTAGACCAGCCAGGACAGAAATGCCTCGACTTCGCTGCTA
CCCAAGGTTGCCGGGTGACGCACACCGTGGAAACGGATGAAGGCACGAACCCAGTGGACATAAGCCTGTT
CGGTTCGTAAGCTGTAATGCAAGTAGCGTATGCGCTCACGCAACTGGTCCAGAACCTTGACCGAACGCAG
CGGTGGTAACGGCGCAGTGGCGGTTTTCATGGCTTGTTATGACTGTTTTTTTGGGGTACAGTCTATGCCT
CGGGCATCCAAGCAGCAAGCGCGTTACGCCGTGGGTCGATGTTTGATGTTATGGAGCAGCAACGATGTTA
CGCAGCAGGGCAGTCGCCCTAAAACAAAGTTAAACATTATGAGGGAAGCGGTGATCGCCGAAGTATCGAC
TCAACTATCAGAGGTAGTTGGCGTCATCGAGCGCCATCTCGAACCGACGTTGCTGGCCGTACATTTGTAC
GGCTCCGCAGTGGATGGCGGCCTGAAGCCACACAGTGATATTGATTTGCTGGTTACGGTGACCGTAAGGC
TTGATGAAACAACGCGGCGAGCTTTGATCAACGACCTTTTGGAAACTTCGGCTTCCCCTGGAGAGAGCGA
GATTCTCCGCGCTGTAGAAGTCACCATTGTTGTGCACGACGACATCATTCCGTGGCGTTATCCAGCTAAG
CGCGAACTGCAATTTGGAGAATGGCAGCGCAATGACATTCTTGCAGGTATCTTCGAGCCAGCCACGATCG
ACATTGATCTGGCTATCTTGCTGACAAAAGCAAGAGAACATAGCGTTGCCTTGGTAGGTCCAGCGGCGGA
GGAACTCTTTGATCCGGTTCCTGAACAGGATCTATTTGAGGCGCTAAATGAAACCTTAACGCTATGGAAC
TCGCCGCCCGACTGGGCTGGCGATGAGCGAAATGTAGTGCTTACGTTGTCCCGCATTTGGTACAGCGCAG
TAACCGGCAAAATCGCGCCGAAGGATGTCGCTGCCGACTGGGCAATGGAGCGCCTGCCGGCCCAGTATCA
GCCCGTCATACTTGAAGCTAGACAGGCTTATCTTGGACAAGAAGAAGATCGCTTGGCCTCGCGCGCAGAT
CAGTTGGAAGAATTTGTCCACTACGTGAAAGGCGAGATCACCAAGGTAGTCGGCAAATAACCCTCGAGCC
ACCCATGACCAAAATCCCTTAACGTGAGTTACGCGTCGTTCCACTGAGCGTCAGACCCCGTAGAAAAGAT
CAAAGGATCTTCTTGAGATCCTTTTTTTCTGCGCGTAATCTGCTGCTTGCAAACAAAAAAACCACCGCTA
CCAGCGGTGGTTTGTTTGCCGGATCAAGAGCTACCAACTCTTTTTCCGAAGGTAACTGGCTTCAGCAGAG
CGCAGATACCAAATACTGTTCTTCTAGTGTAGCCGTAGTTAGGCCACCACTTCAAGAACTCTGTAGCACC
GCCTACATACCTCGCTCTGCTAATCCTGTTACCAGTGGCTGCTGCCAGTGGCGATAAGTCGTGTCTTACC
GGGTTGGACTCAAGACGATAGTTACCGGATAAGGCGCAGCGGTCGGGCTGAACGGGGGGTTCGTGCACAC
AGCCCAGCTTGGAGCGAACGACCTACACCGAACTGAGATACCTACAGCGTGAGCTATGAGAAAGCGCCAC
GCTTCCCGAAGGGAGAAAGGCGGACAGGTATCCGGTAAGCGGCAGGGTCGGAACAGGAGAGCGCACGAGG
GAGCTTCCAGGGGGAAACGCCTGGTATCTTTATAGTCCTGTCGGGTTTCGCCACCTCTGACTTGAGCGTC
GATTTTTGTGATGCTCGTCAGGGGGGCGGAGCCTATGGAAAAACGCCAGCAACGCGGCCTTTTTACGGTT
CCTGGCCTTTTGCTGGCCTTTTGCTCACATGTTCTTTCCTGCGTTATCCCCTGATTCTGTGGATAACCGT
ATTACCGCTAGCCAGGAAGAGTTTGTAGAAACGCAAAAAGGCCATCCGTCAGGATGGCCTTCTGCTTAGT
TTGATGCCTGGCAGTTTATGGCGGGCGTCCTGCCCGCCACCCTCCGGGCCGTTGCTTCACAACGTTCAAA
TCCGCTCCCGGCGGATTTGTCCTACTCAGGAGAGCGTTCACCGACAAACAACAGATAAAACGAAAGGCCC
AGTCTTCCGACTGAGCCTTTCGTTTTATTTGATGCCTGGCAGTTCCCTACTCTC
Features (pLannotate 1.2.2; 11 found; start..end, strand, type, name):
     62..183     -  protein_bind   attR5: mutant version of attR; recombination site for the Gateway® LR reaction LR Clonase™
    180..701     +  CDS            LUCI_OPLGR (fragment): Experimental evidence at protein level: Swiss-Prot protein existence level 1. Catalytic subunit of oplophorus-luciferin 2-monooxygenase. Oxidoreductase that converts coelenterazine (the oplophorus luciferin) to coelenteramide under emission of blue light with a maximum at 454 nm. Is also active with bisdeoxycoelenterazine. From Oplophorus gracilirostris (Luminous shrimp).
    708..832     +  protein_bind   attR1: mutant version of attR; recombination site for the Gateway® LR reaction LR Clonase™
    905..923     -  promoter       T7 promoter: promoter for bacteriophage T7 RNA polymerase
    993..1015    +  misc_feature   MCS (fragment): pUC18/19 multiple cloning site
   1107..1130    +  promoter       Pc promoter (fragment): intI1 (promoter lies within the coding sequence); class 1 integron promoter
   1306..1362    +  CDS            GmR (fragment): gentamycin acetyltransferase; aacC1; confers resistance to gentamycin
   1369..2160    +  CDS            SmR: aminoglycoside adenylyltransferase (Murphy, 1985); aadA; confers resistance to spectinomycin and streptomycin
   2253..2841    +  rep_origin     ori: high-copy-number ColE1/pMB1/pBR322/pUC origin of replication
   2976..3003    -  terminator     rrnB T2 terminator: transcription terminator T2 from the E. coli rrnB gene
   3135..3178    +  terminator     rrnB T1 terminator: Escherichia coli rrnB; transcription terminator T1 from the E. coli rrnB gene
