[The description below was written by a language model from this plasmid's Addgene catalogue record and pLannotate feature annotations shown in this document.]
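Description:
C511-E02: attB5r-NanoLuc-nostop-attB1r is a small (about 3.2 kb) Gateway entry clone built on the pDonr235 backbone and intended as a modular part for multi-fragment recombinational cloning. It is maintained in E. coli at high copy from a ColE1/pUC-type origin and selected with spectinomycin through the aadA (SmR) aminoglycoside adenylyltransferase gene. The annotation also picks up a fragment of a class 1 integron Pc promoter and a short remnant of a gentamicin resistance gene just upstream of aadA, probably carried over from the resistance cassette's source rather than functional. rrnB T1 and T2 terminators sit in the backbone, where such elements typically insulate the cloning region from read-through transcription, and a T7 promoter lies next to the insert on the opposite strand.

The payload is a synthetic NanoLuc luciferase coding sequence, recognised by the annotation as a fragment of the catalytic subunit of Oplophorus gracilirostris luciferase, from which NanoLuc was engineered. The enzyme oxidises a coelenterazine-type substrate to emit blue light. The open reading frame lacks a stop codon, so translation can continue into a downstream partner. It is flanked by recombination sites annotated as attR5 and attR1, as expected after cloning an attB5r/attB1r-flanked fragment into the donor vector. No promoter for expressing the insert is annotated within the entry clone; expression elements would come from other modules or the destination vector. In a multisite LR reaction, this module is placed immediately upstream of a gene of interest carried in an attL1-flanked entry clone. This yields N-terminal NanoLuc fusion proteins, in keeping with the combinatorial clone-library assembly approach for which it was made.
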