Addgene plasmid #162938: C511-E02: attB5r-NanoLuc-nostop-attB1r
Purpose: Gateway attB5r/attB1r entry clone for generation of N-terminal Nanoluciferase fusion proteins
Depositing lab: Dominic Esposito. Depositing organization: National Cancer Institute (NCI). Publication: Combinatorial assembly of clone libraries using site-specific recombination. Wall VE, Garvey LA, Mehalko JL, Procter LV, Esposito D. Methods Mol Biol. 2014;1116:193-208. doi: 10.1007/978-1-62703-764-8_14. PubMed 24395366.
Backbone
  Vector backbone: pDonr235
  Vector type: Synthetic Biology
Growth in bacteria
  Bacterial resistance: Spectinomycin, 50 μg/mL
  Growth temperature: 37°C
  Growth strain: DH5alpha
  Copy number: High Copy
Gene/Insert
  Gene/Insert name: Nanoluciferase
  Species: Synthetic
  Cloning method: Gateway Cloning
Terms and licenses: Academic/Nonprofit Terms; Industry Terms: Not Available to Industry
How to cite: C511-E02: attB5r-NanoLuc-nostop-attB1r was a gift from Dominic Esposito (Addgene plasmid # 162938 ; http://n2t.net/addgene:162938 ; RRID:Addgene_162938)
